Addgene plasmid #154802: pGBW-m4133582
Purpose: Mammalian expression plasmid for SARS-CoV-2 ORF6 protein
Depositing lab: Ginkgo Bioworks & Benjie Chen. Depositing organization: Ginkgo Bioworks.
Backbone
  Vector backbone: pTwist_CMV_6
  Backbone size w/o insert (bp): 4180
  Vector type: Mammalian Expression
Growth in bacteria
  Bacterial resistance: Ampicillin, 100 μg/mL
  Growth temperature: 37°C
  Growth strain: DH5alpha
  Copy number: High Copy
Gene/Insert
  Gene/Insert name: SARS-CoV-2 ORF6 protein
  Species: Severe acute respiratory syndrome coronavirus 2
  Insert size (bp): 179
  Mutation: H. sapiens recode 1
  Entrez Gene: ORF6 (a.k.a. GU280_gp06)
  Promoter: CMV
  Tag / fusion protein: Cleavable TEV;S-tag (C terminal on backbone)
  Cloning method: Unknown
Resource information
  A portion of this plasmid was derived from a plasmid made by: GinkgoBioworks
Depositor comments: NCBI reference sequence: YP_009724394.1
How to cite: pGBW-m4133582 was a gift from Ginkgo Bioworks & Benjie Chen (Addgene plasmid # 154802 ; http://n2t.net/addgene:154802 ; RRID:Addgene_154802)
