[The description below was written by a language model from this plasmid's Addgene catalogue record and pLannotate feature annotations shown in this document.]
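Description:
pGBW-m4133582 is a mammalian expression plasmid built on the pTwist_CMV_6 backbone for producing the SARS-CoV-2 ORF6 accessory protein in transfected cells. It is maintained in E. coli as a high-copy plasmid through a ColE1/pUC-type origin and selected with ampicillin via the β-lactamase (AmpR) gene. The annotated full sequence is about 4.4 kb.

The insert is a short ORF6 coding sequence, recoded with human codon usage ("H. sapiens recode 1") and based on the NCBI reference protein. The catalogue lists CMV as the promoter. The feature table shows the CMV immediate-early enhancer followed by CMV promoter segments, one of them annotated as a truncated CMVd2 form, lying just upstream of the ORF across the circular junction of the sequence. According to the record, the backbone supplies a C-terminal TEV-cleavable S-tag, which would allow detection or affinity capture of the protein and subsequent removal of the tag, although the tag itself is not annotated in the feature table. An SV40 polyadenylation signal lies downstream of the ORF, though it is annotated on the opposite strand. The expression cassette is flanked by 5′ and 3′ β-globin insulator elements, and bacterial rrnG and T7 terminators plus a synthetic poly(A) signal help isolate it from read-through transcription originating in the backbone.

ORF6 is annotated as an interferon antagonist that tethers karyopherin import factors to ER/Golgi membranes, blocking nuclear translocation of STAT1 and possibly IRF3. This makes the plasmid suited to studies of ORF6 function, localisation and host protein interactions in mammalian cells.
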