Features (pLannotate 1.2.2; 16 found; start..end, strand, type, name):
      5..187     +  CDS            NS6_SARS2: Experimental evidence at protein level: Swiss-Prot protein existence level 1. Disrupts cell nuclear import complex formation by tethering karyopherin alpha 2 and karyopherin beta 1 to the membrane. Retention of import factors at the ER/Golgi membrane leads to a loss of transport into the nucleus. Thereby prevents STAT1 nuclear translocation in response to interferon signaling, thus blocking the expression of interferon stimulated genes (ISGs) that display multiple antiviral activities (PubMed:33097660). Suppresses IFN-beta production possibly by blocking IRF3 nuclear translocation (PubMed:3297
    306..427     -  polyA_signal   SV40 poly(A) signal: SV40 polyadenylation signal
    450..519     -  CDS            large T antigen (fragment): large T antigen from SV40 (simian virus 40)
    542..588     +  terminator     T7 terminator: transcription terminator for bacteriophage T7 RNA polymerase
    618..754     +  terminator     rrnG terminator: transcription terminator from the E. coli ribosomal RNA rrnG operon (Albrechtsen et al., 1991)
    799..870     +  misc_feature   3' β-globin insulator: insulator downstream of the human β-globin locus (Farrell et al., 2002)
   1096..1684    -  rep_origin     ori: high-copy-number ColE1/pMB1/pBR322/pUC origin of replication
   1856..1920    -  CDS            bla(M) (fragment): β-lactamase lacking the signal sequence; bla(M); allows cytosolic expression of β-lactamase
   2430..3290    +  CDS            AmpR: β-lactamase; bla; confers resistance to ampicillin, carbenicillin, and related antibiotics
   3303..3439    +  terminator     rrnG terminator: transcription terminator from the E. coli ribosomal RNA rrnG operon (Albrechtsen et al., 1991)
   3591..3662    +  misc_feature   5' β-globin insulator: insulator upstream of the human β-globin locus (Farrell et al., 2002)
   3667..3713    -  terminator     T7 terminator: transcription terminator for bacteriophage T7 RNA polymerase
   3731..3779    -  polyA_signal   poly(A) signal: synthetic polyadenylation signal
   3860..4163    +  enhancer       CMV enhancer: human cytomegalovirus immediate early enhancer
   4236..4253    -  promoter       CMV promoter (fragment): human cytomegalovirus (CMV) immediate early promoter
   4316..4367    +  promoter       CMVd2 promoter: truncated human cytomegalovirus (CMV) immediate early promoter that yields moderately reduced expression relative to the full-length promoter
>Addgene plasmid #154802 | pGBW-m4133582 | depositor full sequence | sequence record 299531 | Full Sequence
CACCATGTTCCACTTGGTGGATTTTCAGGTCACGATCGCAGAAATACTGCTAATTATCATGCGAACCTTC
AAGGTTAGCATTTGGAACCTGGACTACATCATTAATCTCATCATAAAAAACCTTAGTAAGTCTTTAACTG
AGAATAAATATTCCCAACTGGATGAGGAACAGCCAATGGAGATTGACGAAAACCTTTACTTTCAGTCGAA
AGAAACCGCGGCAGCTAAGTTCGAGAGGCAGCACATGGACAGTTAAGCTAGCTTGACTGACTGAGATACA
GCGTACCTTCAGCTCACAGACATGATAAGATACATTGATGAGTTTGGACAAACCACAACTAGAATGCAGT
GAAAAAAATGCTTTATTTGTGAAATTTGTGATGCTATTGCTTTATTTGTAACCATTATAAGCTGCAATAA
ACAAGTTAACAACAACAATTGCATTCATTTTATGTTTCAGGTTCAGGGGGAGGTGTGGGAGGTTTTTTAA
AGCAAGTAAAACCTCTACAAATGTGGTATTGGCCCATCTCTATCGGTATCGTAGCATAACCCCTTGGGGC
CTCTAAACGGGTCTTGAGGGGTTTTTTGTGCCCCTCGGGCCGGATTGCTATCTACCGGCATTGGCGCAGA
AAAAAATGCCTGATGCGACGCTGCGCGTCTTATACTCCCACATATGCCAGATTCAGCAACGGATACGGCT
TCCCCAACTTGCCCACTTCCATACGTGTCCTCCTTACCAGAAATTTATCCTTAAGGTCGTCAGCTATCCT
GCAGGCGATCTCTCGATTTCGATCAAGACATTCCTTTAATGGTCTTTTCTGGACACCACTAGGGGTCAGA
AGTAGTTCATCAAACTTTCTTCCCTCCCTAATCTCATTGGTTACCTTGGGCTATCGAAACTTAATTAACC
AGTCAAGTCAGCTACTTGGCGAGATCGACTTGTCTGGGTTTCGACTACGCTCAGAATTGCGTCAGTCAAG
TTCGATCTGGTCCTTGCTATTGCACCCGTTCTCCGATTACGAGTTTCATTTAAATCATGTGAGCAAAAGG
CCAGCAAAAGGCCAGGAACCGTAAAAAGGCCGCGTTGCTGGCGTTTTTCCATAGGCTCCGCCCCCCTGAC
GAGCATCACAAAAATCGACGCTCAAGTCAGAGGTGGCGAAACCCGACAGGACTATAAAGATACCAGGCGT
TTCCCCCTGGAAGCTCCCTCGTGCGCTCTCCTGTTCCGACCCTGCCGCTTACCGGATACCTGTCCGCCTT
TCTCCCTTCGGGAAGCGTGGCGCTTTCTCATAGCTCACGCTGTAGGTATCTCAGTTCGGTGTAGGTCGTT
CGCTCCAAGCTGGGCTGTGTGCACGAACCCCCCGTTCAGCCCGACCGCTGCGCCTTATCCGGTAACTATC
GTCTTGAGTCCAACCCGGTAAGACACGACTTATCGCCACTGGCAGCAGCCACTGGTAACAGGATTAGCAG
AGCGAGGTATGTAGGCGGTGCTACAGAGTTCTTGAAGTGGTGGCCTAACTACGGCTACACTAGAAGAACA
GTATTTGGTATCTGCGCTCTGCTGAAGCCAGTTACCTTCGGAAAAAGAGTTGGTAGCTCTTGATCCGGCA
AACAAACCACCGCTGGTAGCGGTGGTTTTTTTGTTTGCAAGCAGCAGATTACGCGCAGAAAAAAAGGATC
TCAAGAAGATCCTTTGATCTTTTCTACGGGGTCTGACGCTCAGTGGAACGAAAACTCACGTTAAGGGATT
TTGGTCATGAGATTATCAAAAAGGATCTTCACCTAGATCCTTTTAAATTAAAAATGAAGTTTTAAATCAA
TCTAAAGTATATATGAGTAAACTTGGTCTGACAGTTACCAATGCTTAATCAGTGAGGCACCTATCTCAGC
GATCTGTCTATTTCGTTCATCCATAGTTGCATTTAAATTTCCGAACTCTCCAAGGCCCTCGTCGGAAAAT
CTTCAAACCTTTCGTCCGATCCATCTTGCAGGCTACCTCTCGAACGAACTATCGCAAGTCTCTTGGCCGG
CCTTGCGCCTTGGCTATTGCTTGGCAGCGCCTATCGCCAGGTATTACTCCAATCCCGAATATCCGAGATC
GGGATCACCCGAGAGAAGTTCAACCTACATCCTCAATCCCGATCTATCCGAGATCCGAGGAATATCGAAA
TCGGGGCGCGCCTGGTGTACCGAGAACGATCCTCTCAGTGCGAGTCTCGACGATCCATATCGTTGCTTGG
CAGTCAGCCAGTCGGAATCCAGCTTGGGACCCAGGAAGTCCAATCGTCAGATATTGTACTCAAGCCTGGT
CACGGCAGCGTACCGATCTGTTTAAACCTAGATATTGATAGTCTGATCGGTCAACGTATAATCGAGTCCT
AGCTTTTGCAAACATCTATCAAGAGACAGGATCAGCAGGAGGCTTTCGCATGAGTATTCAACATTTCCGT
GTCGCCCTTATTCCCTTTTTTGCGGCATTTTGCCTTCCTGTTTTTGCTCACCCAGAAACGCTGGTGAAAG
TAAAAGATGCTGAAGATCAGTTGGGTGCGCGAGTGGGTTACATCGAACTGGATCTCAACAGCGGTAAGAT
CCTTGAGAGTTTTCGCCCCGAAGAACGCTTTCCAATGATGAGCACTTTTAAAGTTCTGCTATGTGGCGCG
GTATTATCCCGTATTGACGCCGGGCAAGAGCAACTCGGTCGCCGCATACACTATTCTCAGAATGACTTGG
TTGAGTATTCACCAGTCACAGAAAAGCATCTTACGGATGGCATGACAGTAAGAGAATTATGCAGTGCTGC
CATAACCATGAGTGATAACACTGCGGCCAACTTACTTCTGACAACGATTGGAGGACCGAAGGAGCTAACC
GCTTTTTTGCACAACATGGGGGATCATGTAACTCGCCTTGATCGTTGGGAACCGGAGCTGAATGAAGCCA
TACCAAACGACGAGCGTGACACCACGATGCCTGTAGCAATGGCAACAACCTTGCGTAAACTATTAACTGG
CGAACTACTTACTCTAGCTTCCCGGCAACAGTTGATAGACTGGATGGAGGCGGATAAAGTTGCAGGACCA
CTTCTGCGCTCGGCCCTTCCGGCTGGCTGGTTTATTGCTGATAAATCTGGAGCCGGTGAGCGTGGGTCTC
GCGGTATCATTGCAGCACTGGGGCCAGATGGTAAGCCCTCCCGTATCGTAGTTATCTACACGACGGGGAG
TCAGGCAACTATGGATGAACGAAATAGACAGATCGCTGAGATAGGTGCCTCACTGATTAAGCATTGGTAA
CCGATTCTAGGTGCATTGGCGCAGAAAAAAATGCCTGATGCGACGCTGCGCGTCTTATACTCCCACATAT
GCCAGATTCAGCAACGGATACGGCTTCCCCAACTTGCCCACTTCCATACGTGTCCTCCTTACCAGAAATT
TATCCTTAAGATCCCGAATCGTTTAAACTCGACTCTGGCTCTATCGAATCTCCGTCGTTTCGAGCTTACG
CGAACAGCCGTGGCGCTCATTTGCTCGTCGGGCATCGAATCTCGTCAGCTATCGTCAGCTTACCTTTTTG
GCAGCGATCGCGGCTCCCGACATCTTGGACCATTAGCTCCACAGGTATCTTCTTCCCTCTAGTGGTCATA
ACAGCAGCTTCAGCTACCTCTCAATTCAAAAAACCCCTCAAGACCCGTTTAGAGGCCCCAAGGGGTTATG
CTATCAATCGTTGCGTTACACACACAAAAAACCAACACACATCCATCTTCGATGGATAGCGATTTTATTA
TCTAACTGCTGATCGAGTGTAGCCAGATCTAGTAATCAATTACGGGGTCATTAGTTCATAGCCCATATAT
GGAGTTCCGCGTTACATAACTTACGGTAAATGGCCCGCCTGGCTGACCGCCCAACGACCCCCGCCCATTG
ACGTCAATAATGACGTATGTTCCCATAGTAACGCCAATAGGGACTTTCCATTGACGTCAATGGGTGGAGT
ATTTACGGTAAACTGCCCACTTGGCAGTACATCAAGTGTATCATATGCCAAGTACGCCCCCTATTGACGT
CAATGACGGTAAATGGCCCGCCTGGCATTATGCCCAGTACATGACCTTATGGGACTTTCCTACTTGGCAG
TACATCTACGTATTAGTCATCGCTATTACCATGCTGATGCGGTTTTGGCAGTACATCAATGGGCGTGGAT
AGCGGTTTGACTCACGGGGATTTCCAAGTCTCCACCCCATTGACGTCAATGGGAGTTTGTTTTGGCACCA
AAATCAACGGGACTTTCCAAAATGTCGTAACAACTCCGCCCCATTGACGCAAATGGGCGGTAGGCGTGTA
CGGTGGGAGGTCTATATAAGCAGAGCTGGTTTAGTGAACCGTCAGATCAGATCTTTGTCGATCCTACCAT
CCACTCGACACACCCGCCAGCGGCCGC
